Addgene plasmid #199715: pLX304_CMV::mCherry-LgBiT-FLAG-NES
Purpose: Expresses LgBiT, fused to mCherry, in the cytosol of mammalian cells. Can be used in generating stable cell lines via lentiviral transduction.
Depositing lab: Alice Ting. Depositing organization: Stanford University. Publication: Cell-Type-Specific Intracellular Protein Delivery with Inactivated Botulinum Neurotoxin. Roh H, Dorner BG, Ting AY. J Am Chem Soc. 2023 May 10;145(18):10220-10226. doi: 10.1021/jacs.3c01145. Epub 2023 Apr 26. PubMed 37098770.
Backbone
  Vector backbone: pLX304
  Vector type: Mammalian Expression, Lentiviral, Luciferase
  Selectable markers: Blasticidin
Growth in bacteria
  Bacterial resistance: Ampicillin, 100 μg/mL
  Growth temperature: 37°C
  Growth strain: NEB Stable
  Copy number: High Copy
Gene/Insert
  Gene/Insert name: mCherry-LgBiT-FLAG-NES
  Species: Synthetic
  Promoter: CMV
  Cloning method: Gibson Cloning
  Sequencing primers: 5′ CMV-F; 3′ WPRE-R
Terms and licenses: Academic/Nonprofit Terms; Industry Terms: Not Available to Industry
Depositor comments: Please visit https://doi.org/10.1101/2023.03.03.531050 for bioRxiv preprint. In the original study XL1 Blue E. coli are used for amplifying plasmids.
How to cite: pLX304_CMV::mCherry-LgBiT-FLAG-NES was a gift from Alice Ting (Addgene plasmid # 199715 ; http://n2t.net/addgene:199715 ; RRID:Addgene_199715)
