[The description below was written by a language model from this plasmid's Addgene catalogue record and pLannotate feature annotations shown in this document.]
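Description:
pLX304_CMV::mCherry-LgBiT-FLAG-NES is a roughly 9 kb lentiviral transfer plasmid built on the pLX304 backbone for constitutive expression of a cytosolic split-luciferase component in mammalian cells. In bacteria it is maintained through a high-copy ColE1/pUC-type origin and selected with ampicillin via the β-lactamase gene; an f1 origin, an SV40 origin and remnants of lac and phage promoter elements are also carried on the backbone.

The viral portion has a third-generation, self-inactivating layout. An RSV promoter drives a truncated HIV-1 5' LTR, followed by the Ψ packaging signal with a gag fragment, the Rev response element, a cPPT/CTS, and a ΔU3 3' LTR with a downstream SV40 polyadenylation signal. Two expression units sit between the LTRs. A human PGK promoter drives blasticidin S deaminase, allowing blasticidin selection of transduced cells. The CMV enhancer/promoter drives the synthetic fusion, which was inserted by Gibson cloning just downstream of a residual attB1 Gateway site.

The fusion reads mCherry, then LgBiT (annotated as a fragment of the Oplophorus luciferase catalytic subunit, from which the NanoLuc-derived large fragment originates), a FLAG epitope, and an HIV Rev-type nuclear export signal. A WPRE follows to enhance transcript expression. The NES keeps the protein in the cytosol, mCherry marks expressing cells, and FLAG permits immunodetection.

LgBiT has little activity alone and regains luminescence when complemented by its small peptide partner, so stable lines made with this vector can act as reporters for a complementing tagged protein reaching the cytosol. This fits the associated study on intracellular protein delivery, although the record does not state the partner construct.
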