Features (pLannotate 1.2.2; 32 found; start..end, strand, type, name):
      1..589     +  rep_origin     ori: high-copy-number ColE1/pMB1/pBR322/pUC origin of replication
    772..864     +  CDS            lacI (fragment): lac repressor; lacI; The lac repressor binds to the lac operator to inhibit transcription in E. coli. This inhibition can be relieved by adding lactose or isopropyl-β-D-thiogalactopyranoside (IPTG).
    877..898     +  protein_bind   CAP binding site: CAP binding activates transcription in the presence of cAMP. E. coli catabolite activator protein
    913..943     +  promoter       lac promoter: promoter for the E. coli lac operon
    951..967     +  protein_bind   lac operator: The lac repressor binds to the lac operator to inhibit transcription in E. coli. This inhibition can be relieved by adding lactose or isopropyl-β-D-thiogalactopyranoside (IPTG). lac repressor encoded by lacI
   1012..1030    +  promoter       T3 promoter: promoter for bacteriophage T3 RNA polymerase
   1058..1284    +  promoter       RSV promoter: Rous sarcoma virus enhancer/promoter
   1285..1465    +  LTR            5' LTR (truncated): truncated 5' long terminal repeat (LTR) from HIV-1
   1512..1637    +  misc_feature   HIV-1 Ψ: packaging signal of human immunodeficiency virus type 1
   1621..1984    +  CDS            HIV-1 gag (fragment): gag protein from human immunodeficiency virus 1; gag
   2130..2363    +  misc_feature   RRE: The Rev response element (RRE) of HIV-1 allows for Rev-dependent mRNA export from the nucleus to the cytoplasm.
   2740..2766    +  CDS            Rev (fragment): human immunodeficiency virus 1 (HIV-1) Rev protein; rev; enhances nuclear export of unspliced and incompletely spliced viral mRNAs
   2767..3267    +  promoter       hPGK promoter: human phosphoglycerate kinase 1 promoter
   3279..3674    +  CDS            BSD: blasticidin S deaminase; Aspergillus terreus BSD; confers resistance to blasticidin
   3734..3851    +  misc_feature   cPPT/CTS: central polypurine tract and central termination sequence of HIV-1
   3968..4271    +  enhancer       CMV enhancer: human cytomegalovirus immediate early enhancer
   4272..4475    +  promoter       CMV promoter: human cytomegalovirus (CMV) immediate early promoter
   4498..4522    +  protein_bind   attB1: mutant version of attB; recombination site for the Gateway® BP reaction BP Clonase™
   4537..5241    +  CDS            mCherry: mCherry is a basic (constitutively fluorescent) red fluorescent protein published in 2004, derived from Discosoma sp.. It is reported to be a very rapidly-maturing monomer with low acid sensitivity.
   5263..5763    +  CDS            LUCI_OPLGR (fragment): Experimental evidence at protein level: Swiss-Prot protein existence level 1. Catalytic subunit of oplophorus-luciferin 2-monooxygenase. Oxidoreductase that converts coelenterazine (the oplophorus luciferin) to coelenteramide under emission of blue light with a maximum at 454 nm. Is also active with bisdeoxycoelenterazine. From Oplophorus gracilirostris (Luminous shrimp).
   5824..5844    +  CDS            3xFLAG (fragment): three tandem FLAG® epitope tags
   5851..5877    +  CDS            NES: nuclear export signal from the HIV Rev protein (Fischer et al., 1995)
   5916..6504    +  misc_feature   WPRE: woodchuck hepatitis virus posttranscriptional regulatory element
   6555..6574    +  misc_feature   cPPT/CTS (fragment): central polypurine tract and central termination sequence of HIV-1
   6576..6809    +  LTR            3' LTR (ΔU3): self-inactivating 3' long terminal repeat (LTR) from HIV-1
   6887..7008    +  polyA_signal   SV40 poly(A) signal: SV40 polyadenylation signal
   7048..7183    +  rep_origin     SV40 ori: SV40 origin of replication
   7204..7222    -  promoter       T7 promoter: promoter for bacteriophage T7 RNA polymerase
   7230..7385    +  CDS            lacZα (fragment): LacZα fragment of β-galactosidase; lacZ fragment
   7390..7818    +  rep_origin     f1 ori (sequence partly withheld): f1 bacteriophage origin of replication; arrow indicates direction of (+) strand synthesis
   7871..7975    +  promoter       AmpR promoter: bla
   7976..8836    +  CDS            AmpR: β-lactamase; bla; confers resistance to ampicillin, carbenicillin, and related antibiotics
>Addgene plasmid #199715 | pLX304_CMV::mCherry-LgBiT-FLAG-NES | addgene full sequence | sequence record 392563 | Addgene NGS Result
TTGAGATCCTTTTTTTCTGCGCGTAATCTGCTGCTTGCAAACAAAAAAACCACCGCTACCAGCGGTGGTT
TGTTTGCCGGATCAAGAGCTACCAACTCTTTTTCCGAAGGTAACTGGCTTCAGCAGAGCGCAGATACCAA
ATACTGTTCTTCTAGTGTAGCCGTAGTTAGGCCACCACTTCAAGAACTCTGTAGCACCGCCTACATACCT
CGCTCTGCTAATCCTGTTACCAGTGGCTGCTGCCAGTGGCGATAAGTCGTGTCTTACCGGGTTGGACTCA
AGACGATAGTTACCGGATAAGGCGCAGCGGTCGGGCTGAACGGGGGGTTCGTGCACACAGCCCAGCTTGG
AGCGAACGACCTACACCGAACTGAGATACCTACAGCGTGAGCTATGAGAAAGCGCCACGCTTCCCGAAGG
GAGAAAGGCGGACAGGTATCCGGTAAGCGGCAGGGTCGGAACAGGAGAGCGCACGAGGGAGCTTCCAGGG
GGAAACGCCTGGTATCTTTATAGTCCTGTCGGGTTTCGCCACCTCTGACTTGAGCGTCGATTTTTGTGAT
GCTCGTCAGGGGGGCGGAGCCTATGGAAAAACGCCAGCAACGCGGCCTTTTTACGGTTCCTGGCCTTTTG
CTGGCCTTTTGCTCACATGTTCTTTCCTGCGTTATCCCCTGATTCTGTGGATAACCGTATTACCGCCTTT
GAGTGAGCTGATACCGCTCGCCGCAGCCGAACGACCGAGCGCAGCGAGTCAGTGAGCGAGGAAGCGGAAG
AGCGCCCAATACGCAAACCGCCTCTCCCCGCGCGTTGGCCGATTCATTAATGCAGCTGGCACGACAGGTT
TCCCGACTGGAAAGCGGGCAGTGAGCGCAACGCAATTAATGTGAGTTAGCTCACTCATTAGGCACCCCAG
GCTTTACACTTTATGCTTCCGGCTCGTATGTTGTGTGGAATTGTGAGCGGATAACAATTTCACACAGGAA
ACAGCTATGACCATGATTACGCCAAGCGCGCAATTAACCCTCACTAAAGGGAACAAAAGCTGGAGCTGCA
AGCTTAATGTAGTCTTATGCAATACTCTTGTAGTCTTGCAACATGGTAACGATGAGTTAGCAACATGCCT
TACAAGGAGAGAAAAAGCACCGTGCATGCCGATTGGTGGAAGTAAGGTGGTACGATCGTGCCTTATTAGG
AAGGCAACAGACGGGTCTGACATGGATTGGACGAACCACTGAATTGCCGCATTGCAGAGATATTGTATTT
AAGTGCCTAGCTCGATACATAAACGGGTCTCTCTGGTTAGACCAGATCTGAGCCTGGGAGCTCTCTGGCT
AACTAGGGAACCCACTGCTTAAGCCTCAATAAAGCTTGCCTTGAGTGCTTCAAGTAGTGTGTGCCCGTCT
GTTGTGTGACTCTGGTAACTAGAGATCCCTCAGACCCTTTTAGTCAGTGTGGAAAATCTCTAGCAGTGGC
GCCCGAACAGGGACTTGAAAGCGAAAGGGAAACCAGAGGAGCTCTCTCGACGCAGGACTCGGCTTGCTGA
AGCGCGCACGGCAAGAGGCGAGGGGCGGCGACTGGTGAGTACGCCAAAAATTTTGACTAGCGGAGGCTAG
AAGGAGAGAGATGGGTGCGAGAGCGTCAGTATTAAGCGGGGGAGAATTAGATCGCGATGGGAAAAAATTC
GGTTAAGGCCAGGGGGAAAGAAAAAATATAAATTAAAACATATAGTATGGGCAAGCAGGGAGCTAGAACG
ATTCGCAGTTAATCCTGGCCTGTTAGAAACATCAGAAGGCTGTAGACAAATACTGGGACAGCTACAACCA
TCCCTTCAGACAGGATCAGAAGAACTTAGATCATTATATAATACAGTAGCAACCCTCTATTGTGTGCATC
AAAGGATAGAGATAAAAGACACCAAGGAAGCTTTAGACAAGATAGAGGAAGAGCAAAACAAAAGTAAGAC
CACCGCACAGCAAGCGGCCGCTGATCTTCAGACCTGGAGGAGGAGATATGAGGGACAATTGGAGAAGTGA
ATTATATAAATATAAAGTAGTAAAAATTGAACCATTAGGAGTAGCACCCACCAAGGCAAAGAGAAGAGTG
GTGCAGAGAGAAAAAAGAGCAGTGGGAATAGGAGCTTTGTTCCTTGGGTTCTTGGGAGCAGCAGGAAGCA
CTATGGGCGCAGCGTCAATGACGCTGACGGTACAGGCCAGACAATTATTGTCTGGTATAGTGCAGCAGCA
GAACAATTTGCTGAGGGCTATTGAGGCGCAACAGCATCTGTTGCAACTCACAGTCTGGGGCATCAAGCAG
CTCCAGGCAAGAATCCTGGCTGTGGAAAGATACCTAAAGGATCAACAGCTCCTGGGGATTTGGGGTTGCT
CTGGAAAACTCATTTGCACCACTGCTGTGCCTTGGAATGCTAGTTGGAGTAATAAATCTCTGGAACAGAT
TTGGAATCACACGACCTGGATGGAGTGGGACAGAGAAATTAACAATTACACAAGCTTAATACACTCCTTA
ATTGAAGAATCGCAAAACCAGCAAGAAAAGAATGAACAAGAATTATTGGAATTAGATAAATGGGCAAGTT
TGTGGAATTGGTTTAACATAACAAATTGGCTGTGGTATATAAAATTATTCATAATGATAGTAGGAGGCTT
GGTAGGTTTAAGAATAGTTTTTGCTGTACTTTCTATAGTGAATAGAGTTAGGCAGGGATATTCACCATTA
TCGTTTCAGACCCACCTCCCAACCCCGAGGGGACCCTTGCGCCTTTTCCAAGGCAGCCCTGGGTTTGCGC
AGGGACGCGGCTGCTCTGGGCGTGGTTCCGGGAAACGCAGCGGCGCCGACCCTGGGTCTCGCACATTCTT
CACGTCCGTTCGCAGCGTCACCCGGATCTTCGCCGCTACCCTTGTGGGCCCCCCGGCGACGCTTCCTGCT
CCGCCCCTAAGTCGGGAAGGTTCCTTGCGGTTCGCGGCGTGCCGGACGTGACAAACGGAAGCCGCACGTC
TCACTAGTACCCTCGCAGACGGACAGCGCCAGGGAGCAATGGCAGCGCGCCGACCGCGATGGGCTGTGGC
CAATAGCGGCTGCTCAGCAGGGCGCGCCGAGAGCAGCGGCCGGGAAGGGGCGGTGCGGGAGGCGGGGTGT
GGGGCGGTAGTGTGGGCCCTGTTCCTGCCCGCGCGGTGTTCCGCATTCTGCAAGCCTCCGGAGCGCACGT
CGGCAGTCGGCTCCCTCGTTGACCGAATCACCGACCTCTCTCCCCAGGGGGTACCACCATGGCCAAGCCT
TTGTCTCAAGAAGAATCCACCCTCATTGAAAGAGCAACGGCTACAATCAACAGCATCCCCATCTCTGAAG
ACTACAGCGTCGCCAGCGCAGCTCTCTCTAGCGACGGCCGCATCTTCACTGGTGTCAATGTATATCATTT
TACTGGGGGACCTTGTGCAGAACTCGTGGTGCTGGGCACTGCTGCTGCTGCGGCAGCTGGCAACCTGACT
TGTATCGTCGCGATCGGAAATGAGAACAGGGGCATCTTGAGCCCCTGCGGACGGTGCCGACAGGTGCTTC
TCGATCTGCATCCTGGGATCAAAGCCATAGTGAAGGACAGTGATGGACAGCCGACGGCAGTTGGGATTCG
TGAATTGCTGCCCTCTGGTTATGTGTGGGAGGGCCTGCAGCTGCAGTAGTAAGAATTCTAGATCTTGAGA
CAAATGGCAGTATTCATCCACAATTTTAAAAGAAAAGGGGGGATTGGGGGGTACAGTGCAGGGGAAAGAA
TAGTAGACATAATAGCAACAGACATACAAACTAAAGAATTACAAAAACAAATTACAAAAATTCAAAATTT
TCGGGTTTATTACAGGGACAGCAGAGATCCACTTTGGCGCCGGCTCGAGGGGGCCCGGGGTTATTAATAG
TAATCAATTACGGGGTCATTAGTTCATAGCCCATATATGGAGTTCCGCGTTACATAACTTACGGTAAATG
GCCCGCCTGGCTGACCGCCCAACGACCCCCGCCCATTGACGTCAATAATGACGTATGTTCCCATAGTAAC
GCCAATAGGGACTTTCCATTGACGTCAATGGGTGGAGTATTTACGGTAAACTGCCCACTTGGCAGTACAT
CAAGTGTATCATATGCCAAGTACGCCCCCTATTGACGTCAATGACGGTAAATGGCCCGCCTGGCATTATG
CCCAGTACATGACCTTATGGGACTTTCCTACTTGGCAGTACATCTACGTATTAGTCATCGCTATTACCAT
GGTGATGCGGTTTTGGCAGTACATCAATGGGCGTGGATAGCGGTTTGACTCACGGGGATTTCCAAGTCTC
CACCCCATTGACGTCAATGGGAGTTTGTTTTGGCACCAAAATCAACGGGACTTTCCAAAATGTCGTAACA
ACTCCGCCCCATTGACGCAAATGGGCGGTAGGCGTGTACGGTGGGAGGTCTATATAAGCAGAGCTCTCTG
GCTAACTGTCGGGATCAACAAGTTTGTACAAAAAAGCAGGCTTCGAAATGGCTAGCGTGAGCAAGGGCGA
GGAGGACAACATGGCCATCATCAAGGAGTTCATGCGCTTCAAGGTGCACATGGAGGGCTCCGTGAACGGC
CACGAGTTCGAGATCGAGGGCGAGGGCGAGGGCCGCCCCTACGAGGGCACCCAGACCGCCAAGCTGAAGG
TGACCAAGGGCGGCCCCCTGCCCTTCGCCTGGGACATCCTGTCCCCTCAGTTCATGTACGGCTCCAAGGC
CTACGTGAAGCACCCCGCCGACATCCCCGACTACTTGAAGCTGTCCTTCCCCGAGGGCTTCAAGTGGGAG
CGCGTGATGAACTTCGAGGACGGCGGCGTGGTGACCGTGACCCAGGACTCCTCCCTGCAGGACGGCGAGT
TCATCTACAAGGTGAAGCTGCGCGGCACCAACTTCCCCTCCGACGGCCCCGTAATGCAGAAGAAGACCAT
GGGCTGGGAGGCCTCCTCCGAGCGGATGTACCCCGAGGACGGCGCCCTGAAGGGCGAGATCAAGCAGAGG
CTGAAGCTGAAGGACGGCGGCCACTACGACGCCGAGGTCAAGACCACCTACAAGGCCAAGAAGCCCGTGC
AGCTGCCCGGCGCCTACAACGTCAACATCAAGCTGGACATCACCTCCCACAACGAGGACTACACCATCGT
GGAACAGTACGAGCGCGCCGAGGGCCGCCACTCCACCGGCGGCATGGACGAGCTGTACAAGAGCGGCAGC
GAGACTCCCGGGACCTCAGAGTCCGCCACACCCGAAAGTGTCTTCACTCTGGAAGATTTCGTAGGTGACT
GGGAGCAAACAGCAGCATACAATCTTGATCAAGTGTTGGAGCAAGGGGGGGTAAGCTCTCTCCTCCAAAA
CTTGGCTGTCTCAGTTACTCCAATTCAACGAATTGTACGGTCAGGGGAAAATGCACTCAAGATTGACATT
CATGTCATCATTCCTTATGAGGGTCTGAGTGCCGATCAGATGGCCCAGATCGAGGAGGTTTTTAAGGTAG
TGTATCCCGTGGATGATCATCACTTTAAGGTAATTTTGCCCTACGGAACTCTGGTAATTGACGGAGTGAC
CCCCAATATGCTCAATTATTTTGGTAGGCCCTATGAAGGTATTGCTGTCTTCGACGGAAAAAAAATAACA
GTTACTGGGACACTCTGGAATGGTAATAAGATTATAGACGAACGCTTGATCACTCCTGACGGCAGTATGT
TGTTCCGCGTTACCATAAATGGGTCTGGGAACGGAAATGGCAATGGTAACGGGAATGGAAACGGCAATGG
TAACGGGAATGACTACAAGGATGACGACGATAAGCTGCAGCTGCCTCCCCTGGAGCGCCTGACCCTGGAC
TAAGCTAGCGCTAACCGGTGGCGCGTTAAGTCGACAATCAACCTCTGGATTACAAAATTTGTGAAAGATT
GACTGGTATTCTTAACTATGTTGCTCCTTTTACGCTATGTGGATACGCTGCTTTAATGCCTTTGTATCAT
GCTATTGCTTCCCGTATGGCTTTCATTTTCTCCTCCTTGTATAAATCCTGGTTGCTGTCTCTTTATGAGG
AGTTGTGGCCCGTTGTCAGGCAACGTGGCGTGGTGTGCACTGTGTTTGCTGACGCAACCCCCACTGGTTG
GGGCATTGCCACCACCTGTCAGCTCCTTTCCGGGACTTTCGCTTTCCCCCTCCCTATTGCCACGGCGGAA
CTCATCGCCGCCTGCCTTGCCCGCTGCTGGACAGGGGCTCGGCTGTTGGGCACTGACAATTCCGTGGTGT
TGTCGGGGAAATCATCGTCCTTTCCTTGGCTGCTCGCCTGTGTTGCCACCTGGATTCTGCGCGGGACGTC
CTTCTGCTACGTCCCTTCGGCCCTCAATCCAGCGGACCTTCCTTCCCGCGGCCTGCTGCCGGCTCTGCGG
CCTCTTCCGCGTCTTCGCCTTCGCCCTCAGACGAGTCGGATCTCCCTTTGGGCCGCCTCCCCGCGTCGAC
TTTAAGACCAATGACTTACAAGGCAGCTGTAGATCTTAGCCACTTTTTAAAAGAAAAGGGGGGACTGGAA
GGGCTAATTCACTCCCAACGAAGACAAGATCTGCTTTTTGCTTGTACTGGGTCTCTCTGGTTAGACCAGA
TCTGAGCCTGGGAGCTCTCTGGCTAACTAGGGAACCCACTGCTTAAGCCTCAATAAAGCTTGCCTTGAGT
GCTTCAAGTAGTGTGTGCCCGTCTGTTGTGTGACTCTGGTAACTAGAGATCCCTCAGACCCTTTTAGTCA
GTGTGGAAAATCTCTAGCAGTACGTATAGTAGTTCATGTCATCTTATTATTCAGTATTTATAACTTGCAA
AGAAATGAATATCAGAGAGTGAGAGGAACTTGTTTATTGCAGCTTATAATGGTTACAAATAAAGCAATAG
CATCACAAATTTCACAAATAAAGCATTTTTTTCACTGCATTCTAGTTGTGGTTTGTCCAAACTCATCAAT
GTATCTTATCATGTCTGGCTCTAGCTATCCCGCCCCTAACTCCGCCCATCCCGCCCCTAACTCCGCCCAG
TTCCGCCCATTCTCCGCCCCATGGCTGACTAATTTTTTTTATTTATGCAGAGGCCGAGGCCGCCTCGGCC
TCTGAGCTATTCCAGAAGTAGTGAGGAGGCTTTTTTGGAGGCCTAGGGACGTACCCAATTCGCCCTATAG
TGAGTCGTATTACGCGCGCTCACTGGCCGTCGTTTTACAACGTCGTGACTGGGAAAACCCTGGCGTTACC
CAACTTAATCGCCTTGCAGCACATCCCCCTTTCGCCAGCTGGCGTAATAGCGAAGAGGCCCGCACCGATC
GCCCTTCCCAACAGTTGCGCAGCCTGAATGGCGAATGGG
[124 nt withheld, positions 7390-7513]
C
[91 nt withheld, positions 7515-7605]
A
[49 nt withheld, positions 7607-7655]
CCTTTGACGTTGGAGTCCACGTTCTTT
[37 nt withheld, positions 7683-7719]
ACCCTATCTCGGTCTATTCTTTTGATTTATAAGGGATTTTGCCGATTTCGGCCTATTGGTTAAAAAATGA
GCTGATTTAACAAAAATTTAACGCGAATTTTAACAAAATATTAACGCTTACAATTTAGGTGGCACTTTTC
GGGGAAATGTGCGCGGAACCCCTATTTGTTTATTTTTCTAAATACATTCAAATATGTATCCGCTCATGAG
ACAATAACCCTGATAAATGCTTCAATAATATTGAAAAAGGAAGAGTATGAGTATTCAACATTTCCGTGTC
GCCCTTATTCCCTTTTTTGCGGCATTTTGCCTTCCTGTTTTTGCTCACCCAGAAACGCTGGTGAAAGTAA
AAGATGCTGAAGATCAGTTGGGTGCACGAGTGGGTTACATCGAACTGGATCTCAACAGCGGTAAGATCCT
TGAGAGTTTTCGCCCCGAAGAACGTTTTCCAATGATGAGCACTTTTAAAGTTCTGCTATGTGGCGCGGTA
TTATCCCGTATTGACGCCGGGCAAGAGCAACTCGGTCGCCGCATACACTATTCTCAGAATGACTTGGTTG
AGTACTCACCAGTCACAGAAAAGCATCTTACGGATGGCATGACAGTAAGAGAATTATGCAGTGCTGCCAT
AACCATGAGTGATAACACTGCGGCCAACTTACTTCTGACAACGATCGGAGGACCGAAGGAGCTAACCGCT
TTTTTGCACAACATGGGGGATCATGTAACTCGCCTTGATCGTTGGGAACCGGAGCTGAATGAAGCCATAC
CAAACGACGAGCGTGACACCACGATGCCTGTAGCAATGGCAACAACGTTGCGCAAACTATTAACTGGCGA
ACTACTTACTCTAGCTTCCCGGCAACAATTAATAGACTGGATGGAGGCGGATAAAGTTGCAGGACCACTT
CTGCGCTCGGCCCTTCCGGCTGGCTGGTTTATTGCTGATAAATCTGGAGCCGGTGAGCGTGGGTCTCGCG
GTATCATTGCAGCACTGGGGCCAGATGGTAAGCCCTCCCGTATCGTAGTTATCTACACGACGGGGAGTCA
GGCAACTATGGATGAACGAAATAGACAGATCGCTGAGATAGGTGCCTCACTGATTAAGCATTGGTAACTG
TCAGACCAAGTTTACTCATATATACTTTAGATTGATTTAAAACTTCATTTTTAATTTAAAAGGATCTAGG
TGAAGATCCTTTTTGATAATCTCATGACCAAAATCCCTTAACGTGAGTTTTCGTTCCACTGAGCGTCAGA
CCCCGTAGAAAAGATCAAAGGATCTTC
